Addgene plasmid #103648: LSB-hsa-miR-561-5p
Purpose: Used to sense miRNA activity using fluorescence based tools. hsa-miR-561-5p target in 3' UTR of of mKate. miRNA activity can be measured by the repression of mKate2 relative to EBFP2 fluorescent proteins . Plasmid is inherently unstable; please see Depositor Comments
Depositing lab: Ron Weiss. Depositing organization: Massachusetts Institute of Technology. Publication: A mixed antagonistic/synergistic miRNA repression model enables accurate predictions of multi-input miRNA sensor activity. Gam JJ, Babb J, Weiss R. Nat Commun. 2018 Jun 22;9(1):2430. doi: 10.1038/s41467-018-04575-0. PubMed 29934631.
Backbone
  Vector backbone: Low Sensor Backbone (LSB)
  Vector type: Mammalian Expression, Synthetic Biology
Growth in bacteria
  Bacterial resistance: Ampicillin and Kanamycin, 100 & 50 μg/mL
  Growth temperature: 30°C
  Growth strain: NEB Stable
  Copy number: High Copy
Gene/Insert
  Gene/Insert name: hsa-miR-561-5p target
  Species: H. sapiens (human)
  Entrez Gene: MIR561 (a.k.a. MIRN561, hsa-mir-561, mir-561)
  Promoter: EF-1a
  Cloning method: Gibson Cloning
Terms and licenses: Academic/Nonprofit Terms; Industry Terms: Not Available to Industry
Depositor comments: Please note that this plasmid is inherently unstable due to a repeating poly A element. We recommend performing a diagnostic digest on multiple colonies upon receipt. The depositors would like to note the presence of several discrepancies between the depositor sequence and physical plasmid sequence. In particular, the sequences upstream and downstream of the puromycin coding region have 10 bp insertions which do not affect the ability to perform puromycin selection. The sequences for those regions within the physical plasmids are as follows: Upstream of Puro: GAATTCGACCGCCTGTCTCAAGGTGCCACC; Downstream of Puro: GCTTTGAGACTACGCGTGAATTCACTCCTC. Please contact if you are interested in this plasmid prior to placing an order.
How to cite: LSB-hsa-miR-561-5p was a gift from Ron Weiss (Addgene plasmid # 103648 ; http://n2t.net/addgene:103648 ; RRID:Addgene_103648)
