[The description below was written by a language model from this plasmid's Addgene catalogue record and pLannotate feature annotations shown in this document.]
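Description:
LSB-hsa-miR-561-5p is a mammalian expression plasmid from a synthetic-biology miRNA sensor series, built on the Low Sensor Backbone (LSB) and about 11 kb in the depositor's full sequence. It propagates in E. coli from a high-copy ColE1/pUC-type origin. It carries both an ampicillin resistance gene (β-lactamase with its own promoter) and a kanamycin resistance gene (aminoglycoside phosphotransferase), and the record lists selection with both antibiotics.

The payload is a pair of parallel transcription units with the same architecture: an EF-1α core promoter with EF-1α intron A, a fluorescent protein coding sequence flanked by Gateway attB recombination scars (attB4, attB1, attB2), and a rabbit β-globin 3' region with its polyadenylation signal. One unit expresses the red protein mKate2, whose 3' UTR holds the target site for human miR-561-5p. The target is not annotated in the feature table but presumably lies in the gap between attB2 and the β-globin sequence. The other unit expresses the blue protein EBFP2 without a target and serves as an internal reference for delivery and expression. When miR-561-5p is active in transfected cells, the mKate2 transcript is repressed, so the drop in mKate2 relative to EBFP2 fluorescence reports miRNA activity.

A puromycin N-acetyltransferase gene with a third β-globin poly(A) region is also present for puromycin selection, though no promoter for it is annotated. The depositor notes that the repeated poly(A) elements make the plasmid inherently unstable. The physical plasmid also differs slightly from the deposited sequence, with short insertions flanking the puromycin coding region that do not impair selection.
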