Features (pLannotate 1.2.2; 28 found; start..end, strand, type, name):
     87..675     -  rep_origin     ori: high-copy-number ColE1/pMB1/pBR322/pUC origin of replication
    846..1706    -  CDS            AmpR: β-lactamase; bla; confers resistance to ampicillin, carbenicillin, and related antibiotics
   1707..1778    -  promoter       AmpR promoter: bla
   1857..2456    +  CDS            PuroR: puromycin N-acetyltransferase; pac from Streptomyces alboniger; confers resistance to puromycin
   2461..2541    +  CDS            HBB (fragment): HBB_PONPY - Experimental evidence at transcript level: Swiss-Prot protein existence level 2. Involved in oxygen transport from the lung to the various peripheral tissues. From Pongo pygmaeus (Bornean orangutan).
   2612..2667    +  polyA_signal   β-globin poly(A) signal: rabbit β-globin polyadenylation signal (Gil and Proudfoot, 1987)
   3646..3666    +  protein_bind   attB4: mutant version of attB; core recombination site for the Gateway® BP reaction BP Clonase™
   3734..3945    +  promoter       EF-1α core promoter: core promoter for human elongation factor EF-1α
   3946..4884    +  intron         EF-1α intron A: intron upstream of the start codon of human EF-1α
   4911..4931    +  protein_bind   attB1: mutant version of attB; core recombination site for the Gateway® BP reaction BP Clonase™
   4951..5646    +  CDS            mKate2: mKate2 is a basic (constitutively fluorescent) red fluorescent protein published in 2009, derived from Entacmaea quadricolor. It is reported to be a rapidly-maturing monomer with moderate acid sensitivity.
   5666..5690    -  protein_bind   attB2: mutant version of attB; recombination site for the Gateway® BP reaction BP Clonase™
   5834..5908    +  CDS            HBB (fragment): HBB_PONPY - Experimental evidence at transcript level: Swiss-Prot protein existence level 2. Involved in oxygen transport from the lung to the various peripheral tissues. From Pongo pygmaeus (Bornean orangutan).
   5979..6034    +  polyA_signal   β-globin poly(A) signal: rabbit β-globin polyadenylation signal (Gil and Proudfoot, 1987)
   6418..6443    +  misc_feature   SA: splice acceptor site
   7115..7135    +  protein_bind   attB4: mutant version of attB; core recombination site for the Gateway® BP reaction BP Clonase™
   7203..7414    +  promoter       EF-1α core promoter: core promoter for human elongation factor EF-1α
   7415..8353    +  intron         EF-1α intron A: intron upstream of the start codon of human EF-1α
   8380..8400    +  protein_bind   attB1: mutant version of attB; core recombination site for the Gateway® BP reaction BP Clonase™
   8411..9127    +  CDS            EBFP2: EBFP2 is a basic (constitutively fluorescent) blue fluorescent protein published in 2007, derived from Aequorea victoria. It is reported to be a rapidly-maturing monomer with moderate acid sensitivity.
   9135..9159    -  protein_bind   attB2: mutant version of attB; recombination site for the Gateway® BP reaction BP Clonase™
   9163..9243    +  CDS            HBB (fragment): HBB_PONPY - Experimental evidence at transcript level: Swiss-Prot protein existence level 2. Involved in oxygen transport from the lung to the various peripheral tissues. From Pongo pygmaeus (Bornean orangutan).
   9314..9369    +  polyA_signal   β-globin poly(A) signal: rabbit β-globin polyadenylation signal (Gil and Proudfoot, 1987)
   9752..9774    -  protein_bind   lac operator (fragment): The lac repressor binds to the lac operator to inhibit transcription in E. coli. This inhibition can be relieved by adding lactose or isopropyl-β-D-thiogalactopyranoside (IPTG). lac repressor encoded by lacI
   9778..9808    -  promoter       lac promoter: promoter for the E. coli lac operon
   9823..9844    -  protein_bind   CAP binding site: CAP binding activates transcription in the presence of cAMP. E. coli catabolite activator protein
   9857..9896    -  CDS            lacI (fragment): lac repressor; lacI; The lac repressor binds to the lac operator to inhibit transcription in E. coli. This inhibition can be relieved by adding lactose or isopropyl-β-D-thiogalactopyranoside (IPTG).
  10069..10878   +  CDS            KanR: aminoglycoside phosphotransferase; aph(3')-Ia; confers resistance to kanamycin in bacteria or G418 (Geneticin®) in eukaryotes
>Addgene plasmid #103648 | LSB-hsa-miR-561-5p | depositor full sequence | sequence record 196344 | Full Sequence
AATTGAGGGGATAACGCAGGAAAGAACATGTGAGCAAAAGGCCAGCAAAAGGCCAGGAACCGTAAAAAGG
CCGCGTTGCTGGCGTTTTTCCATAGGCTCCGCCCCCCTGACGAGCATCACAAAAATCGACGCTCAAGTCA
GAGGTGGCGAAACCCGACAGGACTATAAAGATACCAGGCGTTTCCCCCTGGAAGCTCCCTCGTGCGCTCT
CCTGTTCCGACCCTGCCGCTTACCGGATACCTGTCCGCCTTTCTCCCTTCGGGAAGCGTGGCGCTTTCTC
ATAGCTCACGCTGTAGGTATCTCAGTTCGGTGTAGGTCGTTCGCTCCAAGCTGGGCTGTGTGCACGAACC
CCCCGTTCAGCCCGACCGCTGCGCCTTATCCGGTAACTATCGTCTTGAGTCCAACCCGGTAAGACACGAC
TTATCGCCACTGGCAGCAGCCACTGGTAACAGGATTAGCAGAGCGAGGTATGTAGGCGGTGCTACAGAGT
TCTTGAAGTGGTGGCCTAACTACGGCTACACTAGAAGAACAGTATTTGGTATCTGCGCTCTGCTGAAGCC
AGTTACCTTCGGAAAAAGAGTTGGTAGCTCTTGATCCGGCAAACAAACCACCGCTGGTAGCGGTGGTTTT
TTTGTTTGCAAGCAGCAGATTACGCGCAGAAAAAAAGGATCTCAAGAAGATCCTTTGATCTTTTCTACGG
GGTCTGACGCTCAGTGGAACGAAAACTCACGTTAAGGGATTTTGGTCATGAGATTATCAAAAAGGATCTT
CACCTAGATCCTTTTAAATTAAAAATGAAGTTTTAAATCAATCTAAAGTATATATGAGTAAACTTGGTCT
GACAGTTACCAATGCTTAATCAGTGAGGCACCTATCTCAGCGATCTGTCTATTTCGTTCATCCATAGTTG
CCTGACTCCCCGTCGTGTAGATAACTACGATACGGGAGGGCTTACCATCTGGCCCCAGTGCTGCAATGAT
ACCGCGAGAACCACGCTCACCGGCTCCAGATTTATCAGCAATAAACCAGCCAGCCGGAAGGGCCGAGCGC
AGAAGTGGTCCTGCAACTTTATCCGCCTCCATCCAGTCTATTAATTGTTGCCGGGAAGCTAGAGTAAGTA
GTTCGCCAGTTAATAGTTTGCGCAACGTTGTTGCCATTGCTACAGGCATCGTGGTGTCACGCTCGTCGTT
TGGTATGGCTTCATTCAGCTCCGGTTCCCAACGATCAAGGCGAGTTACATGATCCCCCATGTTGTGCAAA
AAAGCGGTTAGCTCCTTCGGTCCTCCGATCGTTGTCAGAAGTAAGTTGGCCGCAGTGTTATCACTCATGG
TTATGGCAGCACTGCATAATTCTCTTACTGTCATGCCATCCGTAAGATGCTTTTCTGTGACTGGTGAGTA
CTCAACCAAGTCATTCTGAGAATAGTGTATGCGGCGACCGAGTTGCTCTTGCCCGGCGTCAATACGGGAT
AATACCGCGCCACATAGCAGAACTTTAAAAGTGCTCATCATTGGAAAACGTTCTTCGGGGCGAAAACTCT
CAAGGATCTTACCGCTGTTGAGATCCAGTTCGATGTAACCCACTCGTGCACCCAACTGATCTTCAGCATC
TTTTACTTTCACCAGCGTTTCTGGGTGAGCAAAAACAGGAAGGCAAAATGCCGCAAAAAAGGGAATAAGG
GCGACACGGAAATGTTGAATACTCATACTCTTCCTTTTTCAATATTATTGAAGCATTTATCAGGGTTATT
GTCTCATGAGCGGATACATATTTGAATGTAGCTCCGAATTTCTCGAGGGCTTGTCGACGACGGCGGTCTC
CGTCGTCAGGATCATGAATTCGACCCGCCTGCCACCATGACCGAGTACAAGCCCACGGTGCGCCTCGCCA
CCCGCGACGACGTCCCCCGGGCCGTACGCACCCTCGCCGCCGCGTTCGCCGACTACCCCGCCACGCGCCA
CACCGTCGACCCGGACCGCCACATCGAGCGGGTCACCGAGCTGCAAGAACTCTTCCTCACGCGCGTCGGG
CTCGACATCGGCAAGGTGTGGGTCGCGGACGACGGCGCCGCGGTGGCGGTCTGGACCACGCCGGAGAGCG
TCGAAGCGGGGGCGGTGTTCGCCGAGATCGGCCCGCGCATGGCCGAGTTGAGCGGTTCCCGGCTGGCCGC
GCAGCAACAGATGGAAGGCCTCCTGGCGCCGCACCGGCCCAAGGAGCCCGCGTGGTTCCTGGCCACCGTC
GGCGTCTCGCCCGACCACCAGGGCAAGGGTCTGGGCAGCGCCGTCGTGCTCCCCGGAGTGGAGGCGGCCG
AGCGCGCCGGGGTGCCCGCCTTCCTGGAGACATCCGCGCCCCGCAACCTCCCCTTCTACGAGCGGCTCGG
CTTCACCGTCACCGCCGACGTCGAGGTGCCCGAAGGACCGCGCACCTGGTGCATGACCCGCAAGCCCGGT
GCCTGATACGCGTGAATTCACTCCTCAGGTGCAGGCTGCCTATCAGAAGGTGGTGGCTGGTGTGGCCAAT
GCCCTGGCTCACAAATACCACTGAGATCTTTTTCCCTCTGCCAAAAATTATGGGGACATCATGAAGCCCC
TTGAGCATCTGACTTCTGGCTAATAAAGGAAATTTATTTTCATTGCAATAGTGTGTTGGAATTTTTTGTG
TCTCTCACTCGGAAGGACATATGGGAGGGCAAATCATTTAAAACATCAGAATGAGTATTTGGTTTAGAGT
TTGGCAACATATGCCCATATGCTGGCTGCCATGAACAAAGGTTGGCTATAAAGAGGTCATCAGTATATGA
AACAGCCCCCTGCTGTCCATTCCTTATTCCATAGAAAAGCCTTGACTTGAGGTTAGATTTTTTTTATATT
TTGTTTTGTGTTATTTTTTTCTTTAACATCCCTAAAATTTTCCTTACATGTTTTACTAGCCAGATTTTTC
CTCCTCTCCTGACTACTCCCAGTCATAGCTGTCCCTCTTCTCTTATGGAGATCCCTCGACCTGCAGCCCA
AGCTTGAATTCTCTAGAATTACCCTGTTATCCCTATGCTTGGTTTACCGAGCTCTTATTGGTTTTCAAAC
TTCATTGACTGTGCCCAACGCGCCTGGGAGCTCACGGGGACAGCCCCCCCCCAAAGCCCCCAGGGATGTA
ATTACGTCCCTCCCCCGCTAGGGGGCAGCAGCGAGCCGCCCGGGGCTCCGCTCCGGTCCGGCGCTCCCCC
CGCATCCCCGAGCCGGCAGCGTGCGGGGACAGCCCGGGCACGGGGAAGGTGGCACGGGATCGCTTTCCTC
TGAACGCTTCTCGCTGCTCTTTGAGCCTGCAGACACCTGGGGGGATACGGGGAAAAAGCTAGGCTGAAAG
ACCGGTTCTTAGAATGACACGCGCCTGGGAGCTCACGGGGACAGCCCCCCCCCAAAGCCCCCAGGGATGT
AATTACGTCCCTCCCCCGCTAGGGGGCAGCAGCGAGCCGCCCGGGGCTCCGCTCCGGTCCGGCGCTCCCC
CCGCATCCCCGAGCCGGCAGCGTGCGGGGACAGCCCGGGCACGGGGAAGGTGGCACGGGATCGCTTTCCT
CTGAACGCTTCTCGCTGCTCTTTGAGCCTGCAGACACCTGGGGGGATACGGGGAAAAAGCTAACTTCTGA
GACGACAACTTTGTATAGAAAAGTTGGCTCCGAATTCGCCCTTGACAGCAGAGATCCAGTTTGGTTAATT
AATTGGCTCCGGTGCCCGTCAGTGGGCAGAGCGCACATCGCCCACAGTCCCCGAGAAGTTGTGGGGAGGG
GTCGGCAATTGAACCGGTGCCTAGAGAAGGTGGCGCGGGGTAAACTGGGAAAGTGATGTCGTGTACTGGC
TCCGCCTTTTTCCCGAGGGTGGGGGAGAACCGTATATAAGTGCAGTAGTCGCCGTGAACGTTCTTTTTCG
CAACGGGTTTGCCGCCAGAACACAGGTAAGTGCCGTGTGTGGTTCCCGCGGGCCTGGCCTCTTTACGGGT
TATGGCCCTTGCGTGCCTTGAATTACTTCCACCTGGCTGCAGTACGTGATTCTTGATCCCGAGCTTCGGG
TTGGAAGTGGGTGGGAGAGTTCGAGGCCTTGCGCTTAAGGAGCCCCTTCGCCTCGTGCTTGAGTTGAGGC
CTGGCCTGGGCGCTGGGGCCGCCGCGTGCGAATCTGGTGGCACCTTCGCGCCTGTCTCGCTGCTTTCGAT
AAGTCTCTAGCCATTTAAAATTTTTGATGACCTGCTGCGACGCTTTTTTTCTGGCAAGATAGTCTTGTAA
ATGCGGGCCAAGATCTGCACACTGGTATTTCGGTTTTTGGGGCCGCGGGCGGCGACGGGGCCCGTGCGTC
CCAGCGCACATGTTCGGCGAGGCGGGGCCTGCGAGCGCGGCCACCGAGAATCGGACGGGGGTAGTCTCAA
GCTGGCCGGCCTGCTCTGGTGCCTGGCCTCGCGCCGCCGTGTATCGCCCCGCCCTGGGCGGCAAGGCTGG
CCCGGTCGGCACCAGTTGCGTGAGCGGAAAGATGGCCGCTTCCCGGCCCTGCTGCAGGGAGCTCAAAATG
GAGGACGCGGCGCTCGGGAGAGCGGGCGGGTGAGTCACCCACACAAAGGAAAAGGGCCTTTCCGTCCTCA
GCCGTCGCTTCATGTGACTCCACGGAGTACCGGGCGCCGTCCAGGCACCTCGATTAGTTCTCGAGCTTTT
GGAGTACGTCGTCTTTAGGTTGGGGGGAGGGGTTTTATGCGATGGAGTTTCCCCACACTGAGTGGGTGGA
GACTGAAGTTAGGCCAGCTTGGCACTTGATGTAATTCTCCTTGGAATTTGCCCTTTTTGAGTTTGGATCT
TGGTTCATTCTCAAGCCTCAGACAGTGGTTCAAAGTTTTTTTCTTCCATTTCAGGTGTCGTGAGAAGGGC
GAATTCGACCCAAGTTTGTACAAAAAAGCAGGCTGGATCCAGGTGCCACCATGGTGAGCGAGCTGATTAA
GGAGAACATGCACATGAAGCTGTACATGGAGGGCACCGTGAACAACCACCACTTCAAGTGCACATCCGAG
GGCGAAGGCAAGCCCTACGAGGGCACCCAGACCATGAGAATCAAGGCGGTCGAGGGCGGCCCTCTCCCCT
TCGCCTTCGACATCCTGGCTACCAGCTTCATGTACGGCAGCAAAACCTTCATCAACCACACCCAGGGCAT
CCCCGACTTCTTTAAGCAGTCCTTCCCCGAGGGCTTCACATGGGAGAGAGTCACCACATACGAAGATGGG
GGCGTGCTGACCGCTACCCAGGACACCAGCCTCCAGGACGGCTGCCTCATCTACAACGTCAAGATCAGAG
GGGTGAACTTCCCATCCAACGGCCCTGTGATGCAGAAGAAAACACTCGGCTGGGAGGCCTCCACCGAGAC
ACTGTACCCCGCTGACGGCGGCCTGGAAGGCAGAGCCGACATGGCCCTGAAGCTCGTGGGCGGGGGCCAC
CTGATCTGCAACCTTAAGACCACATACAGATCCAAGAAACCCGCTAAGAACCTCAAGATGCCCGGCGTCT
ACTATGTGGACAGGAGACTGGAAAGAATCAAGGAGGCCGACAAAGAGACATACGTCGAGCAGCACGAGGT
GGCTGTGGCCAGATACTGCGACCTCCCTAGCAAACTGGGGCACAAACTTAATTGAGAATTCTACCACCCA
GCTTTCTTGTACAAAGTGGTACGTCTCAAGACCAGAGGTCTCTGCTTTGCCCCAGGGCAAAGTTTAAGAT
CCTTGATGGCAAAGTTTAAGATCCTTGATGGCAAAGTTTAAGATCCTTGATGGCAAAGTTTAAGATCCTT
GATCAACCAGAAGAGACCTGTGCTTCACTCCTCAGGTGCAGGCTGCCTATCAGAAGGTGGTGGCTGGTGT
GGCCAATGCCCTGGCTCACAAATACCACTGAGATCTTTTTCCCTCTGCCAAAAATTATGGGGACATCATG
AAGCCCCTTGAGCATCTGACTTCTGGCTAATAAAGGAAATTTATTTTCATTGCAATAGTGTGTTGGAATT
TTTTGTGTCTCTCACTCGGAAGGACATATGGGAGGGCAAATCATTTAAAACATCAGAATGAGTATTTGGT
TTAGAGTTTGGCAACATATGCCCATATGCTGGCTGCCATGAACAAAGGTTGGCTATAAAGAGGTCATCAG
TATATGAAACAGCCCCCTGCTGTCCATTCCTTATTCCATAGAAAAGCCTTGACTTGAGGTTAGATTTTTT
TTATATTTTGTTTTGTGTTATTTTTTTCTTTAACATCCCTAAAATTTTCCTTACATGTTTTACTAGCCAG
ATTTTTCCTCCTCTCCTGACTACTCCCAGTCATAGCTGTCCCTCTTCTCTTATGGAGATCCCGAGCGGTG
CGTTTTTATGCTTGTAGTATTGTATAATGTTTTTAAGATCCAAGCTTCTGACCTCTTCTCTTCCTCCCAC
AGGGCCTCGAGACAATTGCATCGATGGTACCAGTGAAAGTCTGCAATGAATTCGAGTTGGCGCGCCTGTC
ATTCTAAATCTCTCTTTCAGCCTAAAGCTTTTTCCCCGTATCCCCCCAGGTGTCTGCAGGCTCAAAGAGC
AGCGAGAAGCGTTCAGAGGAAAGCGATCCCGTGCCACCTTCCCCGTGCCCGGGCTGTCCCCGCACGCTGC
CGGCTCGGGGATGCGGGGGGAGCGCCGGACCGGAGCGGAGCCCCGGGCGGCTCGCTGCTGCCCCCTAGCG
GGGGAGGGACGTAATTACATCCCTGGGGGCTTTGGGAGGGGGCTGTCCCCGTGAGCTCCCAGGCGCGCCT
GTCATTCTAAATCTCTCTTTCAGCCTAAAGCTTTTTCCCCGTATCCCCCCAGGTGTCTGCAGGCTCAAAG
AGCAGCGAGAAGCGTTCAGAGGAAAGCGATCCCGTGCCACCTTCCCCGTGCCCGGGCTGTCCCCGCACGC
TGCCGGCTCGGGGATGCGGGGGGAGCGCCGGACCGGAGCGGAGCCCCGGGCGGCTCGCTGCTGCCCCCTA
GCGGGGGAGGGACGTAATTACATCCCTGGGGGCTTTGGGGGGGGGCTGTCCCCGTGAGCTCCCAGGCGCG
CCAACTCGGTACCGTATCGATGTCGACGTTAACGCTAGTGATATCAACTTTGTATAGAAAAGTTGGCTCC
GAATTCGCCCTTGACAGCAGAGATCCAGTTTGGTTAATTAATTGGCTCCGGTGCCCGTCAGTGGGCAGAG
CGCACATCGCCCACAGTCCCCGAGAAGTTGTGGGGAGGGGTCGGCAATTGAACCGGTGCCTAGAGAAGGT
GGCGCGGGGTAAACTGGGAAAGTGATGTCGTGTACTGGCTCCGCCTTTTTCCCGAGGGTGGGGGAGAACC
GTATATAAGTGCAGTAGTCGCCGTGAACGTTCTTTTTCGCAACGGGTTTGCCGCCAGAACACAGGTAAGT
GCCGTGTGTGGTTCCCGCGGGCCTGGCCTCTTTACGGGTTATGGCCCTTGCGTGCCTTGAATTACTTCCA
CCTGGCTGCAGTACGTGATTCTTGATCCCGAGCTTCGGGTTGGAAGTGGGTGGGAGAGTTCGAGGCCTTG
CGCTTAAGGAGCCCCTTCGCCTCGTGCTTGAGTTGAGGCCTGGCCTGGGCGCTGGGGCCGCCGCGTGCGA
ATCTGGTGGCACCTTCGCGCCTGTCTCGCTGCTTTCGATAAGTCTCTAGCCATTTAAAATTTTTGATGAC
CTGCTGCGACGCTTTTTTTCTGGCAAGATAGTCTTGTAAATGCGGGCCAAGATCTGCACACTGGTATTTC
GGTTTTTGGGGCCGCGGGCGGCGACGGGGCCCGTGCGTCCCAGCGCACATGTTCGGCGAGGCGGGGCCTG
CGAGCGCGGCCACCGAGAATCGGACGGGGGTAGTCTCAAGCTGGCCGGCCTGCTCTGGTGCCTGGCCTCG
CGCCGCCGTGTATCGCCCCGCCCTGGGCGGCAAGGCTGGCCCGGTCGGCACCAGTTGCGTGAGCGGAAAG
ATGGCCGCTTCCCGGCCCTGCTGCAGGGAGCTCAAAATGGAGGACGCGGCGCTCGGGAGAGCGGGCGGGT
GAGTCACCCACACAAAGGAAAAGGGCCTTTCCGTCCTCAGCCGTCGCTTCATGTGACTCCACGGAGTACC
GGGCGCCGTCCAGGCACCTCGATTAGTTCTCGAGCTTTTGGAGTACGTCGTCTTTAGGTTGGGGGGAGGG
GTTTTATGCGATGGAGTTTCCCCACACTGAGTGGGTGGAGACTGAAGTTAGGCCAGCTTGGCACTTGATG
TAATTCTCCTTGGAATTTGCCCTTTTTGAGTTTGGATCTTGGTTCATTCTCAAGCCTCAGACAGTGGTTC
AAAGTTTTTTTCTTCCATTTCAGGTGTCGTGAGAAGGGCGAATTCGACCCAAGTTTGTACAAAAAAGCAG
GCTCGCCACCATGGTGAGCAAGGGCGAGGAGCTGTTCACCGGGGTGGTGCCCATCCTGGTCGAGCTGGAC
GGCGACGTAAACGGCCACAAGTTCAGCGTGAGGGGCGAGGGCGAGGGCGATGCCACCAACGGCAAGCTGA
CCCTGAAGTTCATCTGCACCACCGGCAAGCTGCCCGTGCCCTGGCCCACCCTCGTGACCACCCTGAGCCA
CGGCGTGCAGTGCTTCGCCCGCTACCCCGACCACATGAAGCAGCACGACTTCTTCAAGTCCGCCATGCCC
GAAGGCTACGTCCAGGAGCGCACCATCTTCTTCAAGGACGACGGCACCTACAAGACCCGCGCCGAGGTGA
AGTTCGAGGGCGACACCCTAGTGAACCGCATCGAGCTGAAGGGCGTCGACTTCAAGGAGGACGGCAACAT
CCTGGGGCACAAGCTGGAGTACAACTTCAACAGCCACAACATCTATATCATGGCCGTCAAGCAGAAGAAC
GGCATCAAGGTGAACTTCAAGATCCGCCACAACGTGGAGGACGGCAGCGTGCAGCTCGCCGACCACTACC
AGCAGAACACCCCCATCGGCGACGGCCCCGTGCTGCTGCCCGACAGCCACTACCTGAGCACCCAGTCCGT
GCTGAGCAAAGACCCCAACGAGAAGCGCGATCACATGGTCCTGCTGGAGTTCCGCACCGCCGCCGGGATC
ACTCTCGGCATGGACGAGCTGTACAAGTAATACCACCCAGCTTTCTTGTACAAAGTGGTACGCGTGAATT
CACTCCTCAGGTGCAGGCTGCCTATCAGAAGGTGGTGGCTGGTGTGGCCAATGCCCTGGCTCACAAATAC
CACTGAGATCTTTTTCCCTCTGCCAAAAATTATGGGGACATCATGAAGCCCCTTGAGCATCTGACTTCTG
GCTAATAAAGGAAATTTATTTTCATTGCAATAGTGTGTTGGAATTTTTTGTGTCTCTCACTCGGAAGGAC
ATATGGGAGGGCAAATCATTTAAAACATCAGAATGAGTATTTGGTTTAGAGTTTGGCAACATATGCCCAT
ATGCTGGCTGCCATGAACAAAGGTTGGCTATAAAGAGGTCATCAGTATATGAAACAGCCCCCTGCTGTCC
ATTCCTTATTCCATAGAAAAGCCTTGACTTGAGGTTAGATTTTTTTTATATTTTGTTTTGTGTTATTTTT
TTCTTTAACATCCCTAAAATTTTCCTTACATGTTTTACTAGCCAGATTTTTCCTCCTCTCCTGACTACTC
CCAGTCATAGCTGTCCCTCTTCTCTTATGGAGATCCCTCGACCTGCAGCCCAAGCTTGGCGTAATCATGG
TCATAGCTGTTTCCTGTGTGAAATTGTTATCCGCTCACAATTCCACACAACATACGAGCCGGAAGCATAA
AGTGTAAAGCCTGGGGTGCCTAATGAGTGAGCTAACTCACATTAATTGCGTTGCGCTCACTGCCCGCTTT
CCAGTCGGGAAACCTGTCGTGCCAGCGGATCGACAGTACTAAGCTTGGTCTAATACCCAATCTCTCGTCT
TATCCAGATGTTTTATACGCCTCTGGCCCGTGTCTCAAAATCTCTGATGTTACATTGCACAAGATAAAAT
AATATCATCATGAACAATAAAACTGTCTGCTTACATAAACAGTAATACAAGGGGTGTTATGAGCCATATT
CAACGGGAAACGTCGAGGCCGCGATTAAATTCCAACATGGATGCTGATTTATATGGGTATAAATGGGCTC
GCGATAATGTCGGGCAATCAGGTGCGACAATCTATCGCTTGTATGGGAAGCCCGATGCGCCAGAGTTGTT
TCTGAAACATGGCAAAGGTAGCGTTGCCAATGATGTTACAGATGAGATGGTCAGACTAAACTGGCTGACG
GAATTTATGCCTCTTCCGACCATCAAGCATTTTATCCGTACTCCTGATGATGCATGGTTACTCACCACTG
CGATCCCCGGAAAAACAGCATTCCAGGTATTAGAAGAATATCCTGATTCAGGTGAAAATATTGTTGATGC
GCTGGCAGTGTTCCTGCGCCGGTTGCATTCGATTCCTGTTTGTAATTGTCCTTTTAACAGCGATCGCGTA
TTTCGTCTCGCTCAGGCGCAATCACGAATGAATAACGGTTTGGTTGATGCGAGTGATTTTGATGACGAGC
GTAATGGCTGGCCTGTTGAACAAGTCTGGAAAGAAATGCATAAACTTTTGCCATTCTCACCGGATTCAGT
CGTCACTCATGGTGATTTCTCACTTGATAACCTTATTTTTGACGAGGGGAAATTAATAGGTTGTATTGAT
GTTGGACGAGTCGGAATCGCAGACCGATACCAGGATCTTGCCATCCTATGGAACTGCCTCGGTGAGTTTT
CTCCTTCATTACAGAAACGGCTTTTTCAAAAATATGGTATTGATAATCCTGATATGAATAAATTGCAGTT
TCATTTGATGCTCGATGAGTTTTTCTAATCAGAATTGGTTAATTGGTTGTAACACTGGCAGAGCATTACG
CTGACTTGACGGGACGGCGCAAGCTCATGACCAAAATCCCTTAACGTGAGTTACGCGTCGTTCCACTGAG
CGTCAGAGGTATCACTAGTATTACAGAGGTAAGTTATAACAGTCGCCTAACCC
