>Addgene plasmid #103648 | LSB-hsa-miR-561-5p | depositor partial sequence | sequence record 196345 | hsa-miR-561-5p target
GGCAAAGTTTAAGATCCTTGAT
